>Addgene plasmid #12937 | DCT.VV.Orf249 | addgene partial sequence | sequence record 19321 | T7 5'-TAATACGACTCACTATAGGG-3'
CCGAGCTCGGATCCAGTACCCTTCACCGAATTCCAGCTGACCACCATTGAGATGGATTCGCTGAGACCGG
TAGTGGTCGTTAACTGGATACAGATTAATTTCCACATCGATATAGTTAAAGGTATTACTGGGTACGGGTT
CGCATTTATCTGCGGAAGAGACGGTGTGAGAATATGTTCCGAGACCACACGGAGAACAGATGACGTCTCC
GGATACTCCGTATCCTATTCCACATTTTGTTTGGGAAGCAATTCCCGGGGATCCGAATAAAGGGTCAAGA
CAATTCTGCAGATATCCAGCACAGTGGCGGCCGCTCGAGTCTAGAGGGCCCGCGGTTCGAAGGTAAGCCT
ATCCCTAACCCTCTCCTCGGTCTCGATTCTACGCGTACCGGTCATCATCACCATCACCATTGAGTTTAAA
CCCGCTGATCAGCCTCGACTGTGCCTTCTAGTTGCCAGCCATCTGTTGTTTGCCCCTCCCCCGTGCCTTC
CTTGACCCTGGAAGGTGCCACTCCCACTGTCCTTTCCTAATAAAATGAGGAAATTGCATCGCATTGTCTG
AGTAGGTGTCATTCTATTCTGGGGGGTGGGGTGGGGCAGGACAGCAAGGGGGAGGATTGGGAAGACAATA
GCAGGCATGCTGGGGATGCGGTGGGCTCTATGGCTTCTGAGGCGGAAAGAACCAGCTGGGGCTCTAGGGG
GTATCCCC
[39 nt withheld, positions 709-747]
GTGG
[50 nt withheld, positions 752-801]
