[The description below was written by a language model from this plasmid's Addgene catalogue record.]
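Description:
DCT.VV.Orf249 is a mammalian expression plasmid carrying a short vaccinia virus open reading frame, built on the commercial pcDNA 3.1D V5-His-TOPO backbone (about 5.5 kb without insert). It is maintained as a high-copy plasmid in E. coli under ampicillin selection, and it carries a neomycin resistance marker that allows G418 selection of transfected mammalian cells. The record provides no feature table, so individual backbone elements are not itemised. Vectors of this family generally drive the insert from a CMV promoter, with an upstream T7 promoter site. This fits the listed T7 sequencing primer. They also offer optional C-terminal V5 and polyhistidine tags. The record does not state whether the ORF is fused in frame to those tags.

The insert is a 219 bp vaccinia virus ORF designated VV.Orf249 within this library, with the alternative name VV_WR_003 pointing to the Western Reserve strain annotation. It is recorded as flanked by BamHI sites at both ends, both of which are retained. The plasmid and insert names apply only to this collection, and correspondence with the Copenhagen and WR strain ORF nomenclature is given in the library's supplementary data.

The plasmid belongs to a genome-wide set of vaccinia ORF expression clones. The associated work used the set to identify poxvirus CD8+ T cell determinants, with the aim of informing the design and characterisation of smallpox vaccines. The clones were made for screening rather than as reference-grade constructs. The depositors caution that the insert may differ from the current canonical sequence of the gene, so sequence verification is advisable before relying on it.
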