Addgene plasmid #12937: DCT.VV.Orf249
Purpose: This plasmid was designed for screening purposes and may contain discrepancies relative to the current canonical GenBank version of the gene.
Depositing lab: Jack Bennink & Jon Yewdell. Depositing organization: National Institute of Allergy and Infectious Diseases (NIAID). Publication: Identification of poxvirus CD8+ T cell determinants to enable rational design and characterization of smallpox vaccines. Tscharke DC, Karupiah G, Zhou J, Palmore T, Irvine KR, Haeryfar SM, Williams S, Sidney J, Sette A, Bennink JR, Yewdell JW. J Exp Med. 2005 January 3; 201(1): 95–104. 10.1084/jem.20041912 PubMed 15623576.
Backbone
  Vector backbone: pcDNA 3.1D V5-His-TOPO
  Backbone manufacturer: Invitrogen
  Backbone size w/o insert (bp): 5514
  Vector type: Mammalian Expression
  Selectable markers: Neomycin (select with G418)
Growth in bacteria
  Bacterial resistance: Ampicillin, 100 μg/mL
  Growth temperature: 37°C
  Growth strain: DH5alpha
  Copy number: High Copy
Gene/Insert
  Gene/Insert name: VV.Orf249 (alt name: VV_WR_003)
  Species: Vaccinia Virus
  Insert size (bp): 219
  Cloning method: Restriction Enzyme; 5′ cloning site BamHI (not destroyed); 3′ cloning site BamHI (not destroyed)
  Sequencing primers: 5′ Universal T7
Terms and licenses: Academic/Nonprofit Terms; Industry Terms: Not Available to Industry
Depositor comments: Please see the Vaccinia kit page ( https://www.addgene.org/vvorf/ ) for more information. The kit page contains the supplemental VVOrfData spreadsheet, which includes important information about this plasmid. The plasmid and insert names provided here relate only to this library. The name of the ORF (if present) in VACV strain Copenhagen and the name of the ORF (if annotated) in VACV strain WR sequence can be found in VVOrfData spreadsheet. Please note that the amino acid sequence given for each ORF in the spreadsheet may contain some errors. Additionally, changes from the expected sequence may be present in these plasmids. Please see Addgene's quality control sequence and sequencing notes in the VVOrfData spreadsheet before ordering this plasmid.
How to cite: DCT.VV.Orf249 was a gift from Jack Bennink & Jon Yewdell (Addgene plasmid # 12937 ; http://n2t.net/addgene:12937 ; RRID:Addgene_12937)
